>Addgene plasmid #199999 | pPath-pTac-integrase | addgene full sequence | sequence record 419160 | Addgene NGS Result: pPath-pTac-integrase
GGGTGCCAGGGCGTGCCCGTGGGCTCCCCGGGCGCGTATAGGGATAACAGGGTAATACGTCAAATTCTAT
CATAATTGTGGTTTCAAAATCGGCTCCGTCGATACTATGTTATACGCCAACTTTGAAAACAACTTTGAAA
AGGCTGTTTTCTGTATTTAAGGTTTTAGAATGCAAGGAACAGTGAATTGGAGTTCGTCTTGTTATAATTA
GCTTCTTGGGGTATCTTTAAATACTGTAGAAAAAGAAATTGCATACCTTTGTTCCTCGGTTATATGTTTG
CTCATCTGCAAGACATGGAGGCCCAGAATACCCTCCTTGACAGTCTTGACGTGCGCAGCTCAGGGGCATG
ATGTGACTGTCGCCCGTACATTTAGCCCATACATCCCCATGTATAATCATTTGCATCCATACATTTTGAT
GGCCGCACGGCGCGAAGCAAAAATTACGGCACCTCGCTGCAGACCTGCGAGCAGGGAAACGCTCCCCTCA
CAGACGCGTTGAATTGTCCCCACGCCGCGCCCCTGTAGAGAAATATAAAAGGTTAGGATTTGCCACTGAG
GTTCTTCTTTCATATACTTCCTTTTAAAATCTTGCTAGGATACAGTTCTCACATCACATCCGAACATAAA
CAACCAAAAATTTGTAATTAAGAAGGAGTGATTACATGGGTAAGGAAAAGACTCACGTTTCGAGGCCGCG
ATTAAATTCCAACATGGATGCTGATTTATATGGGTATAAATGGGCTCGCGATAATGTCGGGCAATCAGGT
GCGACAATCTATCGATTGTATGGGAAGCCCGATGCGCCAGAGTTGTTTCTGAAACATGGCAAAGGTAGCG
TTGCCAATGATGTTACAGATGAGATGGTCAGACTAAACTGGCTGACGGAATTTATGCCTCTTCCGACCAT
CAAGCATTTTATCCGTACTCCTGATGATGCATGGTTACTCACCACTGCGATCCCCGGCAAAACAGCATTC
CAGGTATTAGAAGAATATCCTGATTCAGGTGAAAATATTGTTGATGCGCTGGCAGTGTTCCTGCGCCGGT
TGCATTCGATTCCTGTTTGTAATTGTCCTTTTAACAGCGATCGCGTATTTCGTCTCGCTCAGGCGCAATC
ACGAATGAATAACGGTTTGGTTGATGTGAGTGATTTTGATGACGAGCGTAATGGCTGGCCTGTTGAACAA
GTCTGGAAAGAAATGCATAAGCTTTTGCCATTCTCACCGGATTCAGTCGTCACTCATGGTGATTTCTCAC
TTGATAACCTTATTTTTGACGAGGGGAAATTAATAGGTTGTATTGATGTTGGACGAGTCGGAATCGCAGA
CCGATACCAGGATCTTGCCATCCTATGGAACTGCCTCGGTGAGTTTTCTCCTTCATTACAGAAACGGCTT
TTTCAAAAATATGGTATTGATAATCCTGATATGAATAAATTGCAGTTTCATTTGATGCTCGATGAGTTTT
TCTAATCAGTACTGACAATAAAAAGATTCTTGTTTTCAAGAACTTGTCATTTGTATAGTTTTTTTATATT
GTAGTTGTTCTATTTTAATCAAATGTTAGCGTGATTTATATTTTTTTTCGCCTCGACATCATCTGTCCAG
ATGCGAAGTTAAGTGCGCAGAAAGTAATATCATGCGTCAATCGTATGTGAATGCTGGTCGCTATACTGCT
CTAGCATAACCCCGCGGGGCCTCTTTCGGGGATCTCGCGGGGTTTTTTGCTGAAAGAAGCTTCAAATAAA
ACGAAAGGCTCAGTCGAAAGACTGGGCCTTTCGTTATGTTGTTGTCGCTGCGGCCGCACTCGAGCACCAC
CACCACCACCACTGGGATCCGGCTGCTAACAAAGCCCGAAAGGAAGCTGAGTTGGCTGCTGCCACCGCTG
AGCAATAACTAGCATAACCCCTTGGGGCCTCTAAACGGGTCTTGAGGGGTTTTTTGCTGAAGGCCATCAT
GGCCTAATACGACTCACTATAGGGAGACCAATGTGATGGACACTGAGACCTCCACATATACCTGCCGTTC
ACTATTATTTAGTGAAATGAGATATTATGATATTTTCTGAATTGTGATTAAAAAGGCAACTTTATGCCCA
TGCAACAGAAACTATAAAAAATACAGAGAATGAAAAGAAACAGATAGATTTTTTAGTTCTTTAGGCCCGT
AGTCTGCAAATCCTTTTATGATTTTCTATCAAACAAAAGAGGAAAATAGACCAGTTGCAATCCAAACGAG
AGTCTAATAGAATGAGGTCGAAAAGTAAATCGCGCGGGTTTGTTACTGATAAAGCAGGCAAGACCTAAAA
TGTGTAAAGGGCAAAGTGTATACTTTGGCGTCACCCCTTACATATTTTAGGTCTTTTTTTATTGTGCGTA
ACTAACTTGCCATCTTCAAACAGGAGGGCTGGAAGAAGCAGACCGCTAACACAGTACATAAAAAAGGAGA
CATGAACGATGAACATCAAAAAGTTTGCAAAACAAGCAACAGTATTAACCTTTACTACCGCACTGCTGGC
AGGAGGCGCAACTCAAGCGTTTGCGAAAGAAACGAACCAAAAGCCATATAAGGAAACATACGGCATTTCA
CATATTACACGCCATGATATGCTGCAAATCCCTGAACAGCAAAAAAATGAAAAATATCAAGTTCCTGAGT
TCGATTCGTCCACAATTAAAAATATCTCTTCTGCAAAAGGCCTGGACGTTTGGGACAGCTGGCCATTACA
AAACGCTGACGGCACTGTCGCAAACTATCACGGCTACCACATCGTCTTTGCATTAGCCGGAGATCCTAAA
AATGCGGATGACACATCGATTTACATGTTCTATCAAAAAGTCGGCGAAACTTCTATTGACAGCTGGAAAA
ACGCTGGCCGCGTCTTTAAAGACAGCGACAAATTCGATGCAAATGATTCTATCCTAAAAGACCAAACACA
AGAATGGTCAGGTTCAGCCACATTTACATCTGACGGAAAAATCCGTTTATTCTACACTGATTTCTCCGGT
AAACATTACGGCAAACAAACACTGACAACTGCACAAGTTAACGTATCAGCATCAGACAGCTCTTTGAACA
TCAACGGTGTAGAGGATTATAAATCAATCTTTGACGGTGACGGAAAAACGTATCAAAATGTACAGCAGTT
CATCGATGAAGGCAACTACAGCTCAGGCGACAACCATACGCTGAGAGATCCTCACTACGTAGAAGATAAA
GGCCACAAATACTTAGTATTTGAAGCAAACACTGGAACTGAAGATGGCTACCAAGGCGAAGAATCTTTAT
TTAACAAAGCATACTATGGCAAAAGCACATCATTCTTCCGTCAAGAAAGTCAAAAACTTCTGCAAAGCGA
TAAAAAACGCACGGCTGAGTTAGCAAACGGCGCTCTCGGTATGATTGAGCTAAACGATGATTACACACTG
AAAAAAGTGATGAAACCGCTGATTGCATCTAACACAGTAACAGATGAAATTGAACGCGCGAACGTCTTTA
AAATGAACGGCAAATGGTACCTGTTCACTGACTCCCGCGGATCAAAAATGACGATTGACGGCATTACGTC
TAACGATATTTACATGCTTGGTTATGTTTCTAATTCTTTAACTGGCCCATACAAGCCGCTGAACAAAACT
GGCCTTGTGTTAAAAATGGATCTTGATCCTAACGATGTAACCTTTACTTACTCACACTTCGCTGTACCTC
AAGCGAAAGGAAACAATGTCGTGATTACAAGCTATATGACAAACAGAGGATTCTACGCAGACAAACAATC
AACGTTTGCGCCAAGTTTCCTGCTGAACATCAAAGGCAAGAAAACATCTGTTGTCAAAGACAGCATCCTT
GAACAAGGACAATTAACAGTTAACAAATAAGGTCTCTAGAGCCACCACAGTGGGGCCTGTGAGGCCGGAC
CAAAACGAAAAAAGGCCCCCCTTTCGGGAGGCCTCTTTTCTGGAATTTGGTACCGAGTAGGCCGGCCGGC
GCGCCGATCTGAAGATCAGCAGTTCAACCTGTTGATAGTACGTACTAAGCTCTCATGTTTCACGTACTAA
GCTCTCATGTTTAACGTACTAAGCTCTCATGTTTAACGAACTAAACCCTCATGGCTAACGTACTAAGCTC
TCATGGCTAACGTACTAAGCTCTCATGTTTCACGTACTAAGCTCTCATGTTTGAACAATAAAATTAATAT
AAATCAGCAACTTAAATAGCCTCTAAGGTTTTAAGTTTTATAAGAAAAAAAAGAATATATAAGGCTTTTA
AAGCCTTTAAGGTTTAACGGTTGTGGACAACAAGCCAGGGATGTAACGCACTGAGAAGCCCTTAGAGCCT
CTCAAAGCAATTTTGAGTGACACAGGAACACTTAACGGCTGACATGGGGCGCGCCCAGTAGGGATAACAG
GGTAATGGGTGCCAGGGCGTGCCCCAGGGCTCCCCGGGCGCGTACCTAATGAGCGGGCTTTTTTTTAATT
CCCCTACAAAATTTTAGCCGCTAGAGCTGTTGACAATTAATCATCGGCTCGTATAATGTGTGGAATTGTG
AGCGGATAACAATTCAAATTTGCGCGCCACATTATTATTCATACCTTTGTGGACCGTATTACAAAGAGAA
GTGTTAAATCAAACAAAAAGGAGGATTAATCATGGACACGTACGCGGGTGCTTACGACCGTCAGTCGCGC
GAGCGCGAAAATTCGAGCGCAGCAAGCCCAGCGACACAGCGTAGCGCCAACGAAGACAAGGCGGCCGACC
TTCAGCGCGAAGTCGAGCGCGACGGGGGCCGGTTCAGGTTCGTCGGGCATTTCAGCGAAGCGCCGGGCAC
GTCGGCGTTCGGGACGGCGGAGCGCCCGGAGTTCGAACGCATCCTGAACGAATGCCGCGCCGGGCGGCTC
AACATGATCATTGTCTATGACGTGTCGCGCTTCTCGCGCCTGAAGGTCATGGACGCGATTCCGATTGTCT
CGGAATTGCTCGCCCTGGGCGTGACGATTGTTTCCACTCAGGAAGGCGTCTTCCGGCAGGGAAACGTCAT
GGACCTGATTCACCTGATTATGCGGCTCGACGCGTCGCACAAAGAATCTTCGCTGAAGTCGGCGAAGATT
CTCGACACGAAGAACCTTCAGCGCGAATTGGGCGGGTACGTCGGCGGGAAGGCGCCTTACGGCTTCGAGC
TTGTTTCGGAGACGAAGGAGATCACGCGCAACGGCCGAATGGTCAATGTCGTCATCAACAAGCTTGCGCA
CTCGACCACTCCCCTTACCGGACCCTTCGAGTTCGAGCCCGACGTAATCCGGTGGTGGTGGCGTGAGATC
AAGACGCACAAACACCTTCCCTTCAAGCCGGGCAGTCAAGCCGCCATTCACCCGGGCAGCATCACGGGGC
TTTGTAAGCGCATGGACGCTGACGCCGTGCCGACCCGGGGCGAGACGATTGGGAAGAAGACCGCTTCAAG
CGCCTGGGACCCGGCAACCGTTATGCGAATCCTTCGGGACCCGCGTATTGCGGGCTTCGCCGCTGAGGTG
ATCTACAAGAAGAAGCCGGACGGCACGCCGACCACGAAGATTGAGGGTTACCGCATTCAGCGCGACCCGA
TCACGCTCCGGCCGGTCGAGCTTGATTGCGGACCGATCATCGAGCCCGCTGAGTGGTATGAGCTTCAGGC
GTGGTTGGACGGCAGGGGGCGCGGCAAGGGGCTTTCCCGGGGGCAAGCCATTCTGTCCGCCATGGACAAG
CTGTACTGCGAGTGTGGCGCCGTCATGACTTCGAAGCGCGGGGAAGAATCGATCAAGGACTCTTACCGCT
GCCGTCGCCGGAAGGTGGTCGACCCGTCCGCACCTGGGCAGCACGAAGGCACGTGCAACGTCAGCATGGC
GGCACTCGACAAGTTCGTTGCGGAACGCATCTTCAACAAGATCAGGCACGCCGAAGGCGACGAAGAGACG
TTGGCGCTTCTGTGGGAAGCCGCCCGACGCTTCGGCAAGCTCACTGAGGCGCCTGAGAAGAGCGGCGAAC
GGGCGAACCTTGTTGCGGAGCGCGCCGACGCCCTGAACGCCCTTGAAGAGCTGTACGAAGACCGCGCGGC
AGGCGCGTACGACGGACCCGTTGGCAGGAAGCACTTCCGGAAGCAACAGGCAGCGCTGACGCTCCGGCAG
CAAGGGGCGGAAGAGCGGCTTGCCGAACTTGAAGCCGCCGAAGCCCCGAAGCTTCCCCTTGACCAATGGT
TCCCCGAAGACGCCGACGCTGACCCGACCGGCCCTAAGTCGTGGTGGGGGCGCGCGTCAGTAGACGACAA
GCGCGTGTTCGTCGGGCTCTTCGTAGACAAGATCGTTGTCACGAAGTCGACTACGGGCAGGGGGCAGGGA
ACGCCCATCGAGAAGCGCGCTTCGATCACGTGGGCGAAGCCGCCGACCGACGACGACGAAGACGACGCCC
AGGACGGCACGGAAGACGTAGCGGCGTAATCTATAGTGTCACCTAAATTTTGTTTATTTTTCTAAATACA
TTCAAATATGTATCCGCTCATGAGACAATAACCCTGATAAATGCTTCAATAATATTGAAAAAGGAAGAGT
ATGGGCATTCAGCATTTTCGTGTGGCGCTGATTCCGTTTTTTGCGGCGTTTTGCCTGCCGGTGTTTGCGC
ATCCGGAAACCCTGGTGAAAGTGAAAGATGCGGAAGATCAACTGGGTGCGCGCGTGGGCTATATTGAACT
GGATCTGAACAGCGGCAAAATTCTGGAATCTTTTCGTCCGGAAGAACGTTTTCCGATGATGAGCACCTTT
AAAGTGCTGCTGTGCGGTGCGGTTCTGAGCCGTGTGGATGCGGGCCAGGAACAACTGGGCCGTCGTATTC
ATTATAGCCAGAACGATCTGGTGGAATATAGCCCGGTGACCGAAAAACATCTGACCGATGGCATGACCGT
GCGTGAACTGTGCAGCGCGGCGATTACCATGAGCGATAACACCGCGGCGAACCTGCTGCTGACGACCATT
GGCGGTCCGAAAGAACTGACCGCGTTTCTGCATAACATGGGCGATCATGTGACCCGTCTGGATCGTTGGG
AACCGGAACTGAACGAAGCGATTCCGAACGATGAACGTGATACCACCATGCCGGCAGCAATGGCGACCAC
CCTGCGTAAACTGCTGACGGGTGAGCTGCTGACCCTGGCAAGCCGCCAGCAACTGATTGATTGGATGGAA
GCGGATAAAGTGGCGGGTCCGCTGCTGCGTAGCGCGCTGCCGGCTGGCTGGTTTATTGCGGATAAAAGCG
GTGCGGGCGAACGTGGCAGCCGTGGCATTATTGCGGCGCTGGGCCCGGATGGTAAACCGAGCCGTATTGT
GGTGATTTATACCACCGGCAGCCAGGCGACGATGGATGAACGTAACCGTCAGATTGCGGAAATTGGCGCG
AGCCTGATTAAACATTGGTAAACCGATACAATTAAAGGCTCCTTTTGGAGCCTTTTTTTTTTGGACGACC
CTTGTCCTTTTCCGCTGCATAACCCTGCTTCGGGGTCATTATAGCGATTTTTTCGGTATATCCATCCTTT
TTCGCACGATATACAGGATTTTGCCAAAGGGTTCGTGTAGACTTTCCTTGGTGTATCCAACGGCGTCAGC
CGGGCAGGATAGGTGAAGTAGGCCCACCCGCGAGCGGGTGTTCCTTCTTCACTGTCCCTTATTCGCACCT
GGCGGTGCTCAACGGGAATCCTGCTCTGCGAGGCTGGCCGGTCAGTCACAGTGGAGCCTAGCACTCGCTC
AGCGTGACGGCTCAGAGCAGAATTCACGAGCCAGAAATAGTAACTTTTGCCTAAATCACAAATTGCAAAA
TTTAATTGCTTGCAAAAGGTCACATGCTTATAATCAACTTTTTTAAAAATTTAAAATACTTTTTTATTTT
TTATTTTTAAACATAAATGAAATAATTTATTTATTGTTTATGATTACCGAAACATAAAACCTGCTCAAGA
AAAAGAAACTGTTTTGTCCTTGGAAAAAAAGCACTACCTAGGAGCGGCCAAAATGCCGGCTTACATTTTA
TGTTAGCTGGTGGACTGACGCCAGAAAATGTTGGTGATGCGCTTAGATTAAATGGCGTTATTGGTGTTGA
TGTAAGCGGAGGTGTGGAGACAAATGGTGTAAAAGACTCTAACAAAATAGCAAATTTCGTCAAAAATGCT
AAGAAATAGGTTATTACTGAGTAGTATTTATTTAAGTATTGTTTGTGCACTTGCCTGCAAGCCTTTTGAA
AAGCAAGCATAAAAGATCTAAACATAAAATCTGTAAAATAACAAGATGTAAAGATAATGCTAAATCATTT
GGCTTTTTGATTGATTGTACAGGAAAATATACATCGCAGGGGGTTGACTTTTACCATTTCACCGCAATGG
AATTAAACTTGTTGAAGAGAATGTTCACAGGCGCATACGCTACAATGACCCGATTCTTGCTAGCCGAATT
CCAGTCAGGCTGCTAGCACCAGAGCTACGTGACCGCAGGACTAGCTCCAGCTGAGCGACA
Features (pLannotate 1.2.2; 22 found; start..end, strand, type, name):
      3..36      +  protein_bind   attB: minimal attB site for the φC31 integrase (Groth et al., 2000) phage φC31 integrase
    292..635     +  promoter       TEF promoter: Ashbya gossypii TEF promoter
    666..1475    +  CDS            KanR: aminoglycoside phosphotransferase; aph(3')-Ia; confers resistance to kanamycin
   1481..1678    +  terminator     TEF terminator: Ashbya gossypii TEF terminator
   1743..1785    +  terminator     rrnB T1 terminator (fragment): transcription terminator T1 from the E. coli rrnB gene
   1815..1832    +  CDS            9xHis (fragment): 9xHis affinity tag
   1842..1891    +  CDS            SET1 (fragment): solubility-enhancement tag derived from T7 phage gene 10B
   1899..1946    +  terminator     T7 terminator: transcription terminator for bacteriophage T7 RNA polymerase
   1965..1983    +  promoter       T7 promoter: promoter for bacteriophage T7 RNA polymerase
   2013..2458    +  promoter       sacB promoter: sacR; sacB promoter and control region
   2459..3877    +  CDS            sacB: SACB_BACSU - Experimental evidence at protein level: Swiss-Prot protein existence level 1. From Bacillus subtilis (strain 168).
   3996..4384    +  rep_origin     R6K γ ori: γ replication origin from E. coli plasmid R6K; requires the R6K initiator protein pi for replication
   4510..4538    +  promoter       tac promoter: strong E. coli promoter; hybrid between the trp and lac UV5 promoters
   4546..4562    +  protein_bind   lac operator: The lac repressor binds to the lac operator to inhibit transcription in E. coli. This inhibition can be relieved by adding lactose or isopropyl-β-D-thiogalactopyranoside (IPTG). lac repressor encoded by lacI
   4653..6468    +  CDS            phage φC31 integrase (fragment): integrase from phage φC31
   6470..6488    -  promoter       SP6 promoter: promoter for bacteriophage SP6 RNA polymerase
   6489..6580    +  promoter       AmpR promoter: bla
   6581..7438    +  CDS            bla: BLAT_ECOLX - Experimental evidence at protein level: Swiss-Prot protein existence level 1. TEM-type are the most prevalent beta-lactamases in enterobacteria; they hydrolyze the beta-lactam bond in susceptible beta-lactam antibiotics, thus conferring resistance to penicillins and cephalosporins. TEM-3 and TEM-4 are capable of hydrolyzing cefotaxime and ceftazidime. TEM-5 is capable of hydrolyzing ceftazidime. TEM-6 is capable of hydrolyzing ceftazidime and aztreonam. TEM-8/CAZ-2, TEM- 16/CAZ-7 and TEM-24/CAZ-6 are markedly active against ceftazidime. IRT- 4 shows resistance to beta-lactamase in
   7445..7481    +  terminator     fd terminator (fragment): central terminator from bacteriophage fd (Otsuka and Kunisawa, 1982)
   7632..7741    +  oriT           oriT: incP origin of transfer
   7869..8038    -  misc_feature   CEN4 (fragment): S. cerevisiae CEN4 centromere
   8039..8465    +  rep_origin     ARS1 (fragment): S. cerevisiae autonomously replicating sequence ARS1
