>Addgene plasmid #199999 | pPath-pTac-integrase | addgene full sequence | sequence record 419161 | Addgene NGS Result: p15A-spec-inh1
AAGCTTGATGGGGGATCTAATACGACTCACTATAGGGAGATTTGATAGATTAAAAAGGAAAGGAGGAAAG
AAATAATGGCTCGTGTACAGTTTAAACAACGTGAATCTACTGACGCAATCTTTGTTCACTGCTCGGCTAC
CAAGCCAAGTCAGAATGTTGGTGTCCGTGAGATTCGCCAGTGGCACAAAGAGCAGGGTTGGCTCGATGTG
GGATACCACTTTATCATCAAGCGAGACGGTACTGTGGAGGCAGGACGAGATGAGATGGCTGTAGGCTCTC
ACGCTAAGGGTTACAACCACAACTCTATCGGCGTCTGCCTTGTTGGTGGTATCGACGATAAAGGTAAGTT
CGACGCTAACTTTACGCCAGCCCAAATGCAATCCCTTCGCTCACTGCTTGTCACACTGCTGGCTAAGTAC
GAAGGCGCTGTGCTTCGCGCCCATCATGAGGTGGCGCCGAAGGCTTGCCCTTCGTTCGACCTTAAGCGTT
GGTGGGAGAAGAACGAACTGGTCACTTCTGACCGTGGATAAGATCCCATGGTACGCGTGCTAGAGGCATC
AAATAAAACGAAAGGCTCAGTCGAAAGACTGGGCCTTTCGTTTTATCTGTTGTTTGTCGGTGAACGCTCT
CCTGAGTAGGACAAATCCGCCGCCCTAGACCTAGGGGTATATTCCGCTTCCTCGCTCACTGACTCGCTAC
GCTCGGTCGTTCGACTGCGGTGAGCGGAAATGGCTTACGAACGGGGCGGAGATTTCCTGGAAGATGCCAG
GAAGATACTTAACAGGGAAGTGAGAGGGCCGCGGCAAAGCCGTTTTTCCATAGGCTTCGCCCCCCTGACA
AGCATCACGAAATCTGACGCTCAAATCAGTGGTGGCGAAACCCGACAGGACTATAAAGATACCAGGCGTT
TCCCCCTGGCGGCTCCCTCGTGCGCTCTCCTGTTCCTGCCTTTCGGTTTACCGGTGTCATTCCGCTGTTA
TGGCCGCGTTTGTCTCATTCCACGCCTGACACTCAGTCCCGGGTAGGCAGTTCGCTCCAAGCTGGACTGT
ATGCACGAACCCCCCGTTCAGTCCGACCGCTGCGCCTTATCCGGTAACTATCGTCTTGAGTCCAACCCGG
AAAGACATGCAAAAGCACCACTGGCAGCAGCCACTGGTAATTGATTTAGAGGAGTTAGTCTTGAAGTCAT
GCGCCGGTTAAGGCTAAACTGAAAGGACAAGTTTTGGTGACTGCGCTCCTCCAAGCCAGTTACCTCGGTT
CAAAGAGTTGGTAGCTCAGAGAACCTTCGAAAAACCGCCCTGCAAGGCGGTTTTTTCGTTTTCAGAGCAA
GAGATTACGCGCAGACCAAAACGATCTCAAGAAGATCATCTTATTAATCAGATAAAATATTTCTAGATTT
CAGTGCAATTTATCTCTTCAAATGTAGCACCTGAAGTCAGCCCCATACGATATAAGTTGTTACTAGTTGC
AGAAATAAAAAGGCCTGCGATTACCGGCAGTCCTGTTATTAGCTCAGTAAAGCTTTATTTGCCGACTACC
TTGGTGATCTCGCCTTTCACGTAGTGGACAAATTCTTCCAACTGATCTGCGCGCGAGGCCAAGCGATCTT
CTTCTTGTCCAAGATAAGCCTGTCTAGCTTCAAGTATGACGGGCTGATACTGGGCCGGCAGGCGCTCCAT
TGCCCAGTCGGCAGCGACATCCTTCGGCGCGATTTTGCCGGTTACTGCGCTGTACCAAATGCGGGACAAC
GTAAGCACTACATTTCGCTCATCGCCTGCCCAGTCGGGCGGCGAGTTCCATAGCGTTAAGGTTTCATTTA
GCGCCTCAAATAGATCCTGTTCAGGAACCGGATCAAAGAGTTCCTCCGCCGCTGGACCTACCAAGGCAAC
GCTATGTTCTCTTGCTTTTGTCAGCAAGATAGCCAGATCAATGTCGATCGTGGCTGGCCCGAAGATACCT
GCAAGAATGTCATTGCGCTGCCATTCTCCAAATTGCAGTTCGCGCTTAGCTGGATAACGCCACGGAATGA
TGTCGTCGTGCACAACAATGGTGACTTCTACAGCGCGGAGAATCTCGCTCTCTCCAGGGGAAGCCGAAGT
TTCCAAAAGGTCGTTGATCAAAGCTCGCCGCGTTGTTTCATCAAGCCTTACGGTCACCGTAACCAGCAAA
TCAATATCACTGTGTGGCTTCAGGCCGCCATCCACTGCGGAGCCGTACAAATGTACGGCCAGCAACGTCG
GTTCGAGATGGCGCTCGATGACGCCAACTACCTCTGATAGTTGAGTCGATACTTCGGCGATCACCGCTTC
CCTCATAATGTTTAACTTTGTTTTAGGGCGACTGCCCTGCTGCGTAACATCGTTGCTGCTCCATAACATC
AAACATCGACCCACGGCGTAACGCGCTTGCTGCTTGGATGCCCGAGGCATAGACTGTACCCCAAAAAAAC
AGTCATAACAAGCCATGAAAACCGCCACTGCGCCGTTACCACCGCTGCGTTCGGTCAAGGTTCTGGACCA
GTTGCGTGAGCGCATACGCTACTTGCATTACAGCTTACGAACCGAACAGGCTTATGTCCACTGGGTTCGT
GCCTTCATCCGTTTCCACGGTGTGTGTCACCCGGCAACCTTGGGTAGCAGCGAAGTCGAGGCATTTCTGT
CCTGGCTGAGATCTTGATCCCCTGCGCCATCAGATCCTTGGCGGCAAGAAAGCCATCCAGTTTACTTTGC
AGGGCTTCCCAACCTTACCAGAGGGCGCGAAGGCGAAGCGGCATGCATTTACGTTGACACCATCGAATGG
CGCAAAACCTTTCGCGGTATGGCATGATAGCGCCCGGAAGAGAGTCAATTCAGGGTGGTGAATGTGAAAC
CAGTAACGTTATACGATGTCGCAGAGTATGCCGGTGTCTCTTATCAGACCGTTTCCCGCGTGGTGAACCA
GGCCAGCCACGTTTCTGCGAAAACGCGGGAAAAAGTGGAAGCGGCGATGGCGGAGCTGAATTACATTCCC
AACCGCGTGGCACAACAACTGGCGGGCAAACAGTCGTTGCTGATTGGCGTTGCCACCTCCAGTCTGGCCC
TGCACGCGCCGTCGCAAATTGTCGCGGCGATTAAATCTCGCGCCGATCAACTGGGTGCCAGCGTGGTGGT
GTCGATGGTAGAACGAAGCGGCGTCGAAGCCTGTAAAGCGGCGGTGCACAATCTTCTCGCGCAACGCGTC
AGTGGGCTGATCATTAACTATCCGCTGGATGACCAGGATGCCATTGCTGTGGAAGCTGCCTGCACTAATG
TTCCGGCGTTATTTCTTGATGTCTCTGACCAGACACCCATCAACAGTATTATTTTCTCCCATGAAGACGG
TACGCGACTGGGCGTGGAGCATCTGGTCGCATTGGGTCACCAGCAAATCGCGCTGTTAGCGGGCCCATTA
AGTTCTGTCTCGGCGCGTCTGCGTCTGGCTGGCTGGCATAAATATCTCACTCGCAATCAAATTCAGCCGA
TAGCGGAACGGGAAGGCGACTGGAGTGCCATGTCCGGTTTTCAACAAACCATGCAAATGCTGAATGAGGG
CATCGTTCCCACTGCGATGCTGGTTGCCAACGATCAGATGGCGCTGGGCGCAATGCGCGCCATTACCGAG
TCCGGGCTGCGCGTTGGTGCGGATATCTCGGTAGTGGGATACGACGATACCGAAGACAGCTCATGTTATA
TCCCGCCGTTAACCACCATCAAACAGGATTTTCGCCTGCTGGGGCAAACCAGCGTGGACCGCTTGCTGCA
ACTCTCTCAGGGCCAGGCGGTGAAGGGCAATCAGCTGTTGCCCGTCTCACTGGTGAAAAGAAAAACCACC
CTGGCGCCCAATACGCAAACCGCCTCTCCCCGCGCGTTGGCCGATTCATTAATGCAGCTGGCACGACAGG
TTTCCCGACTGGAAAGCGGGCAGTGAGCGCAACGCAATTAATGTGAGTTAGCTCACTCATTAGGCACCCC
AGGCTTTACACTTTATGCTTCCGGCTCGTATGTTGTGTGGAATTGTGAGCGGATAACAATTTCACACAGG
AAACAGCTATGTTTAATGGTGGCATTCGTCGCTTCGAAGCAGATCAACAACGCCAGATTGCAGCAGGTAG
CGAGAGCGACACAGCATGGAACCGCCGCCTGTTGTCAGAACTTATTGCACCTATGGCTGAAGGCATTCAG
GCTTATAAAGAAGAGTACGAAGGTAAGAAAGGTCGTGCACCTCGCGCATTGGCTTTCTTACAATGTGTAG
AAAATGAAGTTGCAGCATACATCACTATGAAAGTTGTTATGGATATGCTGAATACGGATGCTACCCTTCA
GGCTATTGCAATGAGTGTAGCAGAACGCATTGAAGACCAAGTGCGCTTTTCTAAGCTAGAAGGTCACGCC
GCTAAATACTTTGAGAAGGTTAAGAAGTCACTCAAGGCTAGCCGTACTAAGTCATATCGTCACGCTCATA
ACGTAGCTGTAGTTGCTGAAAAATCAGTTGCAGAAAAGGACGCGGACTTTGACCGTTGGGAGGCGTGGCC
AAAAGAAACTCAATTGCAGATTGGTACTACCTTGCTTGAAATCTTAGAAGGTAGCGTTTTCTATAATGGT
GAACCTGTATTTATGCGTGCTATGCGCACTTATGGCGGAAAGACTATTTACTACTTACAAACTTCTGAAA
GTGTAGGCCAGTGGATTAGCGCATTCAAAGAGCACGTAGCGCAATTAAGCCCAGCTTATGCCCCTTGCGT
AATCCCTCCTCGTCCTTGGAGAACTCCATTTAATGGAGGGTTCCATACTGAGAAGGTAGCTAGCCGTATC
CGTCTTGTAAAAGGTAACCGTGAGCATGTACGCAAGTTGACTCAAAAGCAAATGCCAAAGGTTTATAAGG
CTATCAACGCATTACAAAATACACAATGGCAAATCAACAAGGATGTATTAGCAGTTATTGAAGAAGCAAT
CCGCTTAGACCTTGGTTATGGTGTACCTTCCTTCAAGCCACTGATTGACAAGGAGAACAAGCCAGCTAAC
CCGGTACCTGTTGAATTCCAACACCTGCGCGGTCGTGAACTGAAAGAGATGCTATCACCTGAGCAGTGGC
AACAATTCATTAACTGGAAAGGCGAATGCGCGCGCCTATATACCGCAGAAACTAAGCGCGGTTCAAAGTC
CGCCGCCGTTGTTCGCATGGTAGGACAGGCCCGTAAATATAGCGCCTTTGAATCCATTTACTTCGTGTAC
GCAATGGATAGCCGCAGCCGTGTCTATGTGCAATCTAGCACGCTCTCTCCGCAGTCTAACGACTTAGGTA
AGGCATTACTCCGCTTTACCGAGGGACGCCCTGTGAATGGCGTAGAAGCGCTTAAATGGTTCTGCATCAA
TGGTGCTAACCTTTGGGGATGGGACAAGAAAACTTTTGATGTGCGCGTGTCTAACGTATTAGATGAGGAA
TTCCAAGATATGTGTCGAGACATCGCCGCAGACCCTCTCACATTCACCCAATGGGCTAAAGCTGATGCAC
CTTATGAATTCCTCGCTTGGTGCTTTGAGTATGCTCAATACCTTGATTTGGTGGATGAAGGAAGGGCCGA
CGAATTCCGCACTCACCTACCAGTACATCAGGACGGGTCTTGTTCAGGCATTCAGCACTATAGTGCTATG
CTTCGCGACGAAGTAGGGGCCAAAGCTGTTAACCTGAAACCCTCCGATGCACCGCAGGATATCTATGGGG
CGGTGGCGCAAGTGGTTATCAAGAAGAATGCGCTATATATGGATGCGGACGATGCAACCACGTTTACTTC
TGGTAGCGTCACGCTGTCCGGTACAGAACTGCGAGCAATGGCTAGCGCATGGGATAGTATTGGTATTACC
CGTAGCTTAACCAAAAAGCCCGTGATGACCTTGCCATATGGTTCTACTCGCTTAACTTGCCGTGAATCTG
TGATTGATTACATCGTAGACTTAGAGGAAAAAGAGGCGCAGAAGGCAGTAGCAGAAGGGCGGACGGCAAA
CAAGGTACATCCTTTTGAAGACGATCGTCAAGATTACTTGACTCCGGGCGCAGCTTACAACTACATGACG
GCACTAATCTGGCCTTCTATTTCTGAAGTAGTTAAGGCACCGATAGTAGCTATGAAGATGATACGCCAGC
TTGCACGCTTTGCAGCGAAACGTAATGAAGGCCTGATGTACACCCTGCCTACTGGCTTCATCTTAGAACA
GAAGATCATGGCAACCGAGATGCTACGCGTGCGTACCTGTCTGATGGGTGATATCAAGATGTCCCTTCAG
GTTGAAACGGATATCGTAGATGAAGCCGCTATGATGGGAGCAGCAGCACCTAATTTCGTACACGGTCATG
ACGCAAGTCACCTTATCCTTACCGTATGTGAATTGGTAGACAAGGGCGTAACTAGTATCGCTGTAATCCA
CGACTCTTTTGGTACTCATGCAGACAACACCCTCACTCTTAGAGTGGCACTTAAAGGGCAGATGGTTGCA
ATGTATATTGATGGTAATGCGCTTCAGAAACTACTGGAGGAGCATGAAGAGCGCTGGATGGTTGATACAG
GTATCGAAGTACCTGAGCAAGGGGAGTTCGACCTTAACGAAATCATGGATTCTGAATACGTATTTGCCTA
ATTGACGGCTAGCTCAGTCCTAGGTACAGTGCTAGCAGCTAAAGCTATATAATTTAATTAGGAGAAGTAA
AATGCAGGAAGGCGCGTATCGTTTTATTCGTAATCCGAACGTGAGCGCGGAAGCGATTCGTAAAGCGGGT
GCCATGCAGACCGTGAAACTGGCCCAGGAATTTCCGGAACTGCTGGCAATTGAAGATACCACCTCTCTGA
GCTATCGTCATCAGGTGGCGGAAGAACTGGGCAAACTGGGTAGCATTCAGGATAAAAGCCGTGGTTGGTG
GGTGCATAGCGTGCTGCTGCTGGAAGCGACCACCTTTCGTACCGTGGGCCTGCTGCATCAAGAATGGTGG
ATGCGTCCGGATGATCCGGCGGATGCGGATGAAAAAGAAAGCGGCAAATGGCTGGCCGCTGCTGCAACTT
CGCGTCTGAGAATGGGCAGCATGATGAGCAACGTGATTGCGGTGTGCGATCGTGAAGCGGATATTCATGC
GTATCTGCAAGATAAACTGGCCCATAACGAACGTTTTGTGGTGCGTAGCAAACATCCGCGTAAAGATGTG
GAAAGCGGCCTGTATCTGTATGATCACCTGAAAAACCAGCCGGAACTGGGCGGCTATCAGATTAGCATTC
CGCAGAAAGGCGTGGTGGATAAACGTGGCAAACGTAAAAACCGTCCGGCGCGTAAAGCGAGCCTGAGCCT
GCGTAGCGGCCGTATTACCCTGAAACAGGGCAACATTACCCTGAACGCGGTGCTGGCCGAAGAAATTAAT
CCGCCGAAAGGCGAAACCCCGCTGAAATGGCTGCTGCTGACCAGCGAGCCGGTGGAAAGTCTGGCCCAAG
CGCTGCGTGTGATTGATATTTATACCCATCGTTGGCGCATTGAAGAATTTCACAAAGCGTGGAAAACGGG
TGCGGGTGCGGAACGTCAGCGTATGGAAGAACCGGATAACCTGGAACGTATGGTGAGCATTCTGAGCTTT
GTGGCGGTGCGTCTGCTGCAACTGCGTGAATCTTTTACTCCGCCGCAAGCACTGCGTGCGCAGGGCCTGC
TGAAAGAAGCGGAACACGTTGAAAGCCAGAGCGCGGAAACCGTGCTGACCCCGGATGAATGCCAACTGCT
GGGCTATCTGGATAAAGGCAAACGCAAACGCAAAGAAAAAGCGGGCAGCCTGCAATGGGCGTATATGGCG
ATTGCGCGTCTGGGCGGCTTTATGGATAGCAAACGTACCGGCATTGCGAGCTGGGGTGCGCTGTGGGAAG
GTTGGGAAGCGCTGCAAAGCAAACTGGATGGCTTTCTGGCCGCGAAAGACCTGATGGCGCAGGGCATTAA
AATCTAA
Features (pLannotate 1.2.2; 17 found; start..end, strand, type, name):
     18..36      +  promoter       T7 promoter: promoter for bacteriophage T7 RNA polymerase
     76..528     +  CDS            ENLYS_BPT7: Experimental evidence at protein level: Swiss-Prot protein existence level 1. Endolysin with amidase activity that degrades host peptidoglycans and participates with the holin and spanin proteins in the sequential events which lead to the programmed host cell lysis releasing the mature viral particles. Once the holin has permeabilized the host cell membrane, the endolysin can reach the periplasm and breaking down the peptidoglycan layer. From Escherichia phage T7 (Bacteriophage T7).
    560..646     +  terminator     rrnB T1 terminator: Escherichia coli rrnB; transcription terminator T1 from the E. coli rrnB gene
    672..727     -  rep_origin     RSF ori (fragment): Plasmids containing the RSF 1030 origin of replication can be propagated in E. coli cells that contain additional plasmids with compatible origins.
    815..1360    -  rep_origin     p15A ori: Plasmids containing the medium-copy-number p15A origin of replication can be propagated in E. coli cells that contain a second plasmid with the ColE1 origin.
   1525..2316    -  CDS            SmR: aminoglycoside adenylyltransferase (Murphy, 1985); aadA; confers resistance to spectinomycin and streptomycin
   2323..2379    -  CDS            GmR (fragment): gentamycin acetyltransferase; aacC1; confers resistance to gentamycin
   2555..2578    -  promoter       Pc promoter (fragment): intI1 (promoter lies within the coding sequence); class 1 integron promoter
   2670..2756    -  CDS            tnpA (fragment): TN5P_ECOLX - Also known as tnp. Experimental evidence at protein level: Swiss-Prot protein existence level 1. Mediates transposition of transposon Tn5 by a 'cut and paste' mechanism. First, the monomeric transposase binds the 19 bp inverted DNA repeats flanking the transposon. Then, dimerization of the DNA- bound transposase creates a synaptic DNA complex. After nicking of the first DNA strand, excision of the transposon proceeds through a series of intermediates. The transposase then mediates the insertion of the transposon at a new site by strand transfer. The activity of the wild- type tran
   2786..2863    +  promoter       lacI promoter: lacI
   2864..3946    +  CDS            lacI: lac repressor; lacI; The lac repressor binds to the lac operator to inhibit transcription in E. coli. This inhibition can be relieved by adding lactose or isopropyl-β-D-thiogalactopyranoside (IPTG).
   3959..3980    +  protein_bind   CAP binding site: CAP binding activates transcription in the presence of cAMP. E. coli catabolite activator protein
   3995..4025    +  promoter       lac promoter: promoter for the E. coli lac operon
   4033..4049    +  protein_bind   lac operator: The lac repressor binds to the lac operator to inhibit transcription in E. coli. This inhibition can be relieved by adding lactose or isopropyl-β-D-thiogalactopyranoside (IPTG). lac repressor encoded by lacI
   4060..6648    +  CDS            RPOL_BPSP6: Experimental evidence at transcript level: Swiss-Prot protein existence level 2. DNA-dependent RNA polymerase that catalyzes the transcription of viral genes. From Enterobacteria phage SP6 (Bacteriophage SP6).
   6652..6676    +  promoter       J23119(SpeI) promoter (fragment): bacterial promoter (Registry of Standard Biological Parts BBa J23119) modified to end with an SpeI site
   6722..7984    +  CDS            Tn5 transposase (fragment): transposase from the bacterial Tn5 transposon (Reznikoff, 1993)
