[The description below was written by a language model from this plasmid's Addgene catalogue record and pLannotate feature annotations shown in this document.]
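Description:
pPath-pTac-integrase is a custom, low-copy bacterial entry vector for cloning synthetic biosynthetic pathways by Gibson assembly, and it is supplied together with a second helper plasmid, p15A-spec-inh1. The annotated 8.5 kb primary plasmid replicates from the R6K γ origin, which requires the pi initiator protein and so explains the use of a pir-type host, and it carries a bla ampicillin-resistance cassette. It also has an incP oriT for conjugative transfer and fragments of yeast CEN4 and ARS1, suggesting it can be maintained or assembled in Saccharomyces cerevisiae. A minimal φC31 attB site sits next to a kanamycin-resistance gene flanked by the Ashbya gossypii TEF promoter and terminator, which is the listed selectable marker. A sacB gene with its native promoter, positioned just after T7 terminator and promoter elements, provides sucrose counter-selection; it may act as a stuffer replaced by the pathway, although the record does not say so, and no pathway genes are annotated in the sequenced plasmid. φC31 integrase is expressed from a tac promoter with a lac operator, so it is repressible by LacI and inducible with IPTG. An SP6 promoter lies immediately downstream of the integrase in the antisense orientation.

The 8.0 kb companion plasmid has a compatible p15A origin and a spectinomycin/streptomycin marker, which accounts for the dual ampicillin and spectinomycin selection. It encodes lacI, SP6 RNA polymerase under a lac promoter and operator, T7 lysozyme behind a T7 promoter, and a Tn5 transposase-related fragment behind a constitutive J23119-type promoter. The depositor describes it as inhibiting integrase or transposase activity from the primary plasmid. LacI repression of tac and SP6-driven antisense transcription are plausible mechanisms, but the record does not state them. The system comes from work on cross-kingdom expression of synthetic genetic elements for metabolite discovery.
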