Addgene plasmid #199999: pPath-pTac-integrase
Purpose: Entry vector for biosynthetic pathway. pTac-phiC31 integrase. This material contains 2 plasmids. For more information look under the "Depositor Comments" section below.
Depositing lab: Farren Isaacs. Depositing organization: Yale University. Publication: Cross-kingdom expression of synthetic genetic elements promotes discovery of metabolites in the human microbiome. Patel JR, Oh J, Wang S, Crawford JM, Isaacs FJ. Cell. 2022 Apr 28;185(9):1487-1505.e14. doi: 10.1016/j.cell.2022.03.008. Epub 2022 Apr 1. PubMed 35366417.
Backbone
  Vector backbone: Custom
  Vector type: Bacterial Expression
  Selectable markers: Kanamycin
Growth in bacteria
  Bacterial resistance: Ampicillin and Spectinomycin, 100 & 50 μg/mL
  Growth temperature: 37°C
  Growth strain: Pir1
  Copy number: Low Copy
Gene/Insert
  Gene/Insert name: Pathways
  Species: Synthetic
  Cloning method: Gibson Cloning
Terms and licenses: Academic/Nonprofit Terms; Industry Terms: Not Available to Industry
Depositor comments: This material contains 2 plasmids. The second plasmid, p15A-spec-inh1, is designed to inhibit the activity of transposase or integrase in the primary plasmid, pPath-pTac-integrase.
How to cite: pPath-pTac-integrase was a gift from Farren Isaacs (Addgene plasmid # 199999 ; http://n2t.net/addgene:199999 ; RRID:Addgene_199999)
